>Addgene plasmid #12456 | M50 Super 8x TOPFlash | addgene full sequence | sequence record 354510 | Addgene NGS Result
CATTACATCTGTGTGTTGGTTTTTTGTGTGAATCGATAGTACTAACATACGCTCTCCATCAAAACAAAAC
GAAACAAAACAAACTAGCAAAATAGGCTGTCCCCAGTGCAAGTGCAGGTGCCAGAACATTTCTCTATCGA
TAGGTACCGAGCTCTTACGCGAGATCAAAGGGGGTAAGATCAAAGGGGGTAAGATCAAAGGGGCGCGAGA
TCAAAGGGGGTAAGATCAAAGGGGGTAAGATCAAAGGGGGTAAGATCAAAGGGGCGCGCCCGCGTGCTAG
CCCGGGCTCGAGATCTAGACTCTAGAGGGTATATAATGGAAGCTCGAATTCCAGCTTGGCATTCCGGTAC
TGTTGGTAAAAAGCTTGGCATTCCGGTACTGTTGGTAAAGCCACCATGGAAGACGCCAAAAACATAAAGA
AAGGCCCGGCGCCATTCTATCCGCTGGAAGATGGAACCGCTGGAGAGCAACTGCATAAGGCTATGAAGAG
ATACGCCCTGGTTCCTGGAACAATTGCTTTTACAGATGCACATATCGAGGTGGACATCACTTACGCTGAG
TACTTCGAAATGTCCGTTCGGTTGGCAGAAGCTATGAAACGATATGGGCTGAATACAAATCACAGAATCG
TCGTATGCAGTGAAAACTCTCTTCAATTCTTTATGCCGGTGTTGGGCGCGTTATTTATCGGAGTTGCAGT
TGCGCCCGCGAACGACATTTATAATGAACGTGAATTGCTCAACAGTATGGGCATTTCGCAGCCTACCGTG
GTGTTCGTTTCCAAAAAGGGGTTGCAAAAAATTTTGAACGTGCAAAAAAAGCTCCCAATCATCCAAAAAA
TTATTATCATGGATTCTAAAACGGATTACCAGGGATTTCAGTCGATGTACACGTTCGTCACATCTCATCT
ACCTCCCGGTTTTAATGAATACGATTTTGTGCCAGAGTCCTTCGATAGGGACAAGACAATTGCACTGATC
ATGAACTCCTCTGGATCTACTGGTCTGCCTAAAGGTGTCGCTCTGCCTCATAGAACTGCCTGCGTGAGAT
TCTCGCATGCCAGAGATCCTATTTTTGGCAATCAAATCATTCCGGATACTGCGATTTTAAGTGTTGTTCC
ATTCCATCACGGTTTTGGAATGTTTACTACACTCGGATATTTGATATGTGGATTTCGAGTCGTCTTAATG
TATAGATTTGAAGAAGAGCTGTTTCTGAGGAGCCTTCAGGATTACAAGATTCAAAGTGCGCTGCTGGTGC
CAACCCTATTCTCCTTCTTCGCCAAAAGCACTCTGATTGACAAATACGATTTATCTAATTTACACGAAAT
TGCTTCTGGTGGCGCTCCCCTCTCTAAGGAAGTCGGGGAAGCGGTTGCCAAGAGGTTCCATCTGCCAGGT
ATCAGGCAAGGATATGGGCTCACTGAGACTACATCAGCTATTCTGATTACACCCGAGGGGGATGATAAAC
CGGGCGCGGTCGGTAAAGTTGTTCCATTTTTTGAAGCGAAGGTTGTGGATCTGGATACCGGGAAAACGCT
GGGCGTTAATCAAAGAGGCGAACTGTGTGTGAGAGGTCCTATGATTATGTCCGGTTATGTAAACAATCCG
GAAGCGACCAACGCCTTGATTGACAAGGATGGATGGCTACATTCTGGAGACATAGCTTACTGGGACGAAG
ACGAACACTTCTTCATCGTTGACCGCCTGAAGTCTCTGATTAAGTACAAAGGCTATCAGGTGGCTCCCGC
TGAATTGGAATCCATCTTGCTCCAACACCCCAACATCTTCGACGCAGGTGTCGCAGGTCTTCCCGACGAT
GACGCCGGTGAACTTCCCGCCGCCGTTGTTGTTTTGGAGCACGGAAAGACGATGACGGAAAAAGAGATCG
TGGATTACGTCGCCAGTCAAGTAACAACCGCGAAAAAGTTGCGCGGAGGAGTTGTGTTTGTGGACGAAGT
ACCGAAAGGTCTTACCGGAAAACTCGACGCAAGAAAAATCAGAGAGATCCTCATAAAGGCCAAGAAGGGC
GGAAAGATCGCCGTGTAATTCTAGAGTCGGGGCGGCCGGCCGCTTCGAGCAGACATGATAAGATACATTG
ATGAGTTTGGACAAACCACAACTAGAATGCAGTGAAAAAAATGCTTTATTTGTGAAATTTGTGATGCTAT
TGCTTTATTTGTAACCATTATAAGCTGCAATAAACAAGTTAACAACAACAATTGCATTCATTTTATGTTT
CAGGTTCAGGGGGAGGTGTGGGAGGTTTTTTAAAGCAAGTAAAACCTCTACAAATGTGGTAAAATCGATA
AGGATCCGTCGACCGATGCCCTTGAGAGCCTTCAACCCAGTCAGCTCCTTCCGGTGGGCGCGGGGCATGA
CTATCGTCGCCGCACTTATGACTGTCTTCTTTATCATGCAACTCGTAGGACAGGTGCCGGCAGCGCTCTT
CCGCTTCCTCGCTCACTGACTCGCTGCGCTCGGTCGTTCGGCTGCGGCGAGCGGTATCAGCTCACTCAAA
GGCGGTAATACGGTTATCCACAGAATCAGGGGATAACGCAGGAAAGAACATGTGAGCAAAAGGCCAGCAA
AAGGCCAGGAACCGTAAAAAGGCCGCGTTGCTGGCGTTTTTCCATAGGCTCCGCCCCCCTGACGAGCATC
ACAAAAATCGACGCTCAAGTCAGAGGTGGCGAAACCCGACAGGACTATAAAGATACCAGGCGTTTCCCCC
TGGAAGCTCCCTCGTGCGCTCTCCTGTTCCGACCCTGCCGCTTACCGGATACCTGTCCGCCTTTCTCCCT
TCGGGAAGCGTGGCGCTTTCTCATAGCTCACGCTGTAGGTATCTCAGTTCGGTGTAGGTCGTTCGCTCCA
AGCTGGGCTGTGTGCACGAACCCCCCGTTCAGCCCGACCGCTGCGCCTTATCCGGTAACTATCGTCTTGA
GTCCAACCCGGTAAGACACGACTTATCGCCACTGGCAGCAGCCACTGGTAACAGGATTAGCAGAGCGAGG
TATGTAGGCGGTGCTACAGAGTTCTTGAAGTGGTGGCCTAACTACGGCTACACTAGAAGAACAGTATTTG
GTATCTGCGCTCTGCTGAAGCCAGTTACCTTCGGAAAAAGAGTTGGTAGCTCTTGATCCGGCAAACAAAC
CACCGCTGGTAGCGGTGGTTTTTTTGTTTGCAAGCAGCAGATTACGCGCAGAAAAAAAGGATCTCAAGAA
GATCCTTTGATCTTTTCTACGGGGTCTGACGCTCAGTGGAACGAAAACTCACGTTAAGGGATTTTGGTCA
TGAGATTATCAAAAAGGATCTTCACCTAGATCCTTTTAAATTAAAAATGAAGTTTTAAATCAATCTAAAG
TATATATGAGTAAACTTGGTCTGACAGTTACCAATGCTTAATCAGTGAGGCACCTATCTCAGCGATCTGT
CTATTTCGTTCATCCATAGTTGCCTGACTCCCCGTCGTGTAGATAACTACGATACGGGAGGGCTTACCAT
CTGGCCCCAGTGCTGCAATGATACCGCGAGACCCACGCTCACCGGCTCCAGATTTATCAGCAATAAACCA
GCCAGCCGGAAGGGCCGAGCGCAGAAGTGGTCCTGCAACTTTATCCGCCTCCATCCAGTCTATTAATTGT
TGCCGGGAAGCTAGAGTAAGTAGTTCGCCAGTTAATAGTTTGCGCAACGTTGTTGCCATTGCTACAGGCA
TCGTGGTGTCACGCTCGTCGTTTGGTATGGCTTCATTCAGCTCCGGTTCCCAACGATCAAGGCGAGTTAC
ATGATCCCCCATGTTGTGCAAAAAAGCGGTTAGCTCCTTCGGTCCTCCGATCGTTGTCAGAAGTAAGTTG
GCCGCAGTGTTATCACTCATGGTTATGGCAGCACTGCATAATTCTCTTACTGTCATGCCATCCGTAAGAT
GCTTTTCTGTGACTGGTGAGTACTCAACCAAGTCATTCTGAGAATAGTGTATGCGGCGACCGAGTTGCTC
TTGCCCGGCGTCAATACGGGATAATACCGCGCCACATAGCAGAACTTTAAAAGTGCTCATCATTGGAAAA
CGTTCTTCGGGGCGAAAACTCTCAAGGATCTTACCGCTGTTGAGATCCAGTTCGATGTAACCCACTCGTG
CACCCAACTGATCTTCAGCATCTTTTACTTTCACCAGCGTTTCTGGGTGAGCAAAAACAGGAAGGCAAAA
TGCCGCAAAAAAGGGAATAAGGGCGACACGGAAATGTTGAATACTCATACTCTTCCTTTTTCAATATTAT
TGAAGCATTTATCAGGGTTATTGTCTCATGAGCGGATACATATTTGAATGTATTTAGAAAAATAAACAAA
TAGGGGTTCCGCGCACATTTCCCCGAAAAGTGCCACCTG
[124 nt withheld, positions 4380-4503]
C
[91 nt withheld, positions 4505-4595]
A
[49 nt withheld, positions 4597-4645]
CCTTTGACGTTGGAGTCCACGTTCTTT
[37 nt withheld, positions 4673-4709]
ACCCTATCTCGGTCTATTCTTTTGATTTATAAGGGATTTTGCCGATTTCGGCCTATTGGTTAAAAAATGA
GCTGATTTAACAAAAATTTAACGCGAATTTTAACAAAATATTAACGCTTACAATTTGCCATTCGCCATTC
AGGCTGCGCAACTGTTGGGAAGGGCGATCGGTGCGGGCCTCTTCGCTATTACGCCAGCCCAAGCTACCAT
GATAAGTAAGTAATATTAAGGTACGGGAGGTACTTGGAGCGGCCGCAATAAAATATCTTTATTTT
Features (pLannotate 1.2.2; 12 found; start..end, strand, type, name):
     44..135     +  misc_feature   pause site: RNA polymerase II transcriptional pause signal from the human α2 globin gene
    303..334     +  promoter       minP: minimal TATA-box promoter with low basal activity
    396..2048    +  CDS            luciferase: firefly luciferase; luc+; enhanced luc+ version of the luciferase gene
   2089..2210    -  polyA_signal   SV40 poly(A) signal: SV40 polyadenylation signal
   2233..2301    -  CDS            large T antigen (fragment): large T antigen from SV40 (simian virus 40)
   2317..2449    +  CDS            TcR (fragment): tetracycline efflux protein; tet; confers resistance to tetracycline
   2629..3217    -  rep_origin     ori: high-copy-number ColE1/pMB1/pBR322/pUC origin of replication
   3388..4248    -  CDS            AmpR: β-lactamase; bla; confers resistance to ampicillin, carbenicillin, and related antibiotics
   4249..4353    -  promoter       AmpR promoter: bla
   4380..4808    +  rep_origin     f1 ori (sequence partly withheld): f1 bacteriophage origin of replication; arrow indicates direction of (+) strand synthesis
   4840..4907    -  CDS            lacZα (fragment): LacZα fragment of β-galactosidase; lacZ fragment
   4966..30      +  polyA_signal   poly(A) signal (across the origin): synthetic polyadenylation signal
