>Addgene plasmid #12456 | M50 Super 8x TOPFlash | analyzer sequence | sequence record 134794
GGTACCGAGCTCTTACGCGAGATCAAAGGGGGTAAGATCAAAGGGGGTAAGATCAAAGGGGCGCGAGATC
AAAGGGGGTAAGATCAAAGGGGGTAAGATCAAAGGGGGTAAGATCAAAGGGGCGCGCCCGCGTGCTAGCC
CGGGCTCGAGATCTAGACTCTAGAGGGTATATAATGGAAGCTCGAATTCCAGCTTGGCATTCCGGTACTG
TTGGTAAAAAGCTTGGCATTCCGGTACTGTTGGTAAAGCCACCATGGAAGACGCCAAAAACATAAAGAAA
GGCCCGGCGCCATTCTATCCGCTGGAAGATGGAACCGCTGGAGAGCAACTGCATAAGGCTATGAAGAGAT
ACGCCCTGGTTCCTGGAACAATTGCTTTTACAGATGCACATATCGAGGTGGACATCACTTACGCTGAGTA
CTTCGAAATGTCCGTTCGGTTGGCAGAAGCTATGAAACGATATGGGCTGAATACAAATCACAGAATCGTC
GTATGCAGTGAAAACTCTCTTCAATTCTTTATGCCGGTGTTGGGCGCGTTATTTATCGGAGTTGCAGTTG
CGCCCGCGAACGACATTTATAATGAACGTGAATTGCTCAACAGTATGGGCATTTCGCAGCCTACCGTGGT
GTTCGTTTCCAAAAAGGGGTTGCAAAAAATTTTGAACGTGCAAAAAAAGCTCCCAATCATCCAAAAAATT
ATTATCATGGATTCTAAAACGGATTACCAGGGATTTCAGTCGATGTACACGTTCGTCACATCTCATCTAC
CTCCCGGTTTTAATGAATACGATTTTGTGCCAGAGTCCTTCGATAGGGACAAGACAATTGCACTGATCAT
GAACTCCTCTGGATCTACTGGTCTGCCTAAAGGTGTCGCTCTGCCTCATAGAACTGCCTGCGTGAGATTC
TCGCATGCCAGAGATCCTATTTTTGGCAATCAAATCATTCCGGATACTGCGATTTTAAGTGTTGTTCCAT
TCCATCACGGTTTTGGAATGTTTACTACACTCGGATATTTGATATGTGGATTTCGAGTCGTCTTAATGTA
TAGATTTGAAGAAGAGCTGTTTCTGAGGAGCCTTCAGGATTACAAGATTCAAAGTGCGCTGCTGGTGCCA
ACCCTATTCTCCTTCTTCGCCAAAAGCACTCTGATTGACAAATACGATTTATCTAATTTACACGAAATTG
CTTCTGGTGGCGCTCCCCTCTCTAAGGAAGTCGGGGAAGCGGTTGCCAAGAGGTTCCATCTGCCAGGTAT
CAGGCAAGGATATGGGCTCACTGAGACTACATCAGCTATTCTGATTACACCCGAGGGGGATGATAAACCG
GGCGCGGTCGGTAAAGTTGTTCCATTTTTTGAAGCGAAGGTTGTGGATCTGGATACCGGGAAAACGCTGG
GCGTTAATCAAAGAGGCGAACTGTGTGTGAGAGGTCCTATGATTATGTCCGGTTATGTAAACAATCCGGA
AGCGACCAACGCCTTGATTGACAAGGATGGATGGCTACATTCTGGAGACATAGCTTACTGGGACGAAGAC
GAACACTTCTTCATCGTTGACCGCCTGAAGTCTCTGATTAAGTACAAAGGCTATCAGGTGGCTCCCGCTG
AATTGGAATCCATCTTGCTCCAACACCCCAACATCTTCGACGCAGGTGTCGCAGGTCTTCCCGACGATGA
CGCCGGTGAACTTCCCGCCGCCGTTGTTGTTTTGGAGCACGGAAAGACGATGACGGAAAAAGAGATCGTG
GATTACGTCGCCAGTCAAGTAACAACCGCGAAAAAGTTGCGCGGAGGAGTTGTGTTTGTGGACGAAGTAC
CGAAAGGTCTTACCGGAAAACTCGACGCAAGAAAAATCAGAGAGATCCTCATAAAGGCCAAGAAGGGCGG
AAAGATCGCCGTGTAATTCTAGAGTCGGGGCGGCCGGCCGCTTCGAGCAGACATGATAAGATACATTGAT
GAGTTTGGACAAACCACAACTAGAATGCAGTGAAAAAAATGCTTTATTTGTGAAATTTGTGATGCTATTG
CTTTATTTGTAACCATTATAAGCTGCAATAAACAAGTTAACAACAACAATTGCATTCATTTTATGTTTCA
GGTTCAGGGGGAGGTGTGGGAGGTTTTTTAAAGCAAGTAAAACCTCTACAAATGTGGTAAAATCGATAAG
GATCCGTCGACCGATGCCCTTGAGAGCCTTCAACCCAGTCAGCTCCTTCCGGTGGGCGCGGGGCATGACT
ATCGTCGCCGCACTTATGACTGTCTTCTTTATCATGCAACTCGTAGGACAGGTGCCGGCAGCGCTCTTCC
GCTTCCTCGCTCACTGACTCGCTGCGCTCGGTCGTTCGGCTGCGGCGAGCGGTATCAGCTCACTCAAAGG
CGGTAATACGGTTATCCACAGAATCAGGGGATAACGCAGGAAAGAACATGTGAGCAAAAGGCCAGCAAAA
GGCCAGGAACCGTAAAAAGGCCGCGTTGCTGGCGTTTTTCCATAGGCTCCGCCCCCCTGACGAGCATCAC
AAAAATCGACGCTCAAGTCAGAGGTGGCGAAACCCGACAGGACTATAAAGATACCAGGCGTTTCCCCCTG
GAAGCTCCCTCGTGCGCTCTCCTGTTCCGACCCTGCCGCTTACCGGATACCTGTCCGCCTTTTCTCCCTT
CGGGAAGCGTGGCGCTTTCTCATAGCTCACGCTGTAGGTATCTCAGTTCGGTGTAGGTCGTTCGCTCCAA
GCTGGGCTGTGTGCACGAACCCCCCGTTCAGCCCGACCGCTGCGCCTTATCCGGTAACTATCGTCTTGAG
TCCAACCCGGTAAGACACGACTTATCGCCACTGGCAGCAGCCACTGGTAACAGGATTAGCAGAGCGAGGT
ATGTAGGCGGTGCTACAGAGTTCTTGAAGTGGTGGCCTAACTACGGCTACACTAGAAGGACAGTATTTGG
TATCTGCGCTCTGCTGAAGCCAGTTACCTTCGGAAAAAGAGTTGGTAGCTCTTGATCCGGCAAACAAACC
ACCGCTGGTAGCGGTGGTTTTTTTGTTTGCAAGCAGCAGATTACGCGCAGAAAAAAAGGATCTCAAGAAG
ATCCTTTGATCTTTTCTACGGGGTCTGACGCTCAGTGGAACGAAAACTCACGTTAAGGGATTTTGGTCAT
GAGATTATCAAAAAGGATCTTCACCTAGATCCTTTTAAATTAAAAATGAAGTTTTAAATCAATCTAAAGT
ATATATGAGTAAACTTGGTCTGACAGTTACCAATGCTTAATCAGTGAGGCACCTATCTCAGCGATCTGTC
TATTTCGTTCATCCATAGTTGCCTGACTCCCCGTCGTGTAGATAACTACGATACGGGAGGGCTTACCATC
TGGCCCCAGTGCTGCAATGATACCGCGAGACCCACGCTCACCGGCTCCAGATTTATCAGCAATAAACCAG
CCAGCCGGAAGGGCCGAGCGCAGAAGTGGTCCTGCAACTTTATCCGCCTCCATCCAGTCTATTAATTGTT
GCCGGGAAGCTAGAGTAAGTAGTTCGCCAGTTAATAGTTTGCGCAACGTTGTTGCCATTGCTACAGGCAT
CGTGGTGTCACGCTCGTCGTTTGGTATGGCTTCATTCAGCTCCGGTTCCCAACGATCAAGGCGAGTTACA
TGATCCCCCATGTTGTGCAAAAAAGCGGTTAGCTCCTTCGGTCCTCCGATCGTTGTCAGAAGTAAGTTGG
CCGCAGTGTTATCACTCATGGTTATGGCAGCACTGCATAATTCTCTTACTGTCATGCCATCCGTAAGATG
CTTTTCTGTGACTGGTGAGTACTCAACCAAGTCATTCTGAGAATAGTGTATGCGGCGACCGAGTTGCTCT
TGCCCGGCGTCAATACGGGATAATACCGCGCCACATAGCAGAACTTTAAAAGTGCTCATCATTGGAAAAC
GTTCTTCGGGGCGAAAACTCTCAAGGATCTTACCGCTGTTGAGATCCAGTTCGATGTAACCCACTCGTGC
ACCCAACTGATCTTCAGCATCTTTTACTTTCACCAGCGTTTCTGGGTGAGCAAAAACAGGAAGGCAAAAT
GCCGCAAAAAAGGGAATAAGGGCGACACGGAAATGTTGAATACTCATACTCTTCCTTTTTCAATATTATT
GAAGCATTTATCAGGGTTATTGTCTCATGAGCGGATACATATTTGAATGTATTTAGAAAAATAAACAAAT
AGGGGTTCCGCGCACATTTCCCCGAAAAGTGCCACCTG
[124 nt withheld, positions 4239-4362]
C
[91 nt withheld, positions 4364-4454]
A
[49 nt withheld, positions 4456-4504]
CCTTTGACGTTGGAGTCCACGTTCTTT
[37 nt withheld, positions 4532-4568]
ACCCTATCTCGGTCTATTCTTTTGATTTATAAGGGATTTTGCCGATTTCGGCCTATTGGTTAAAAAATGA
GCTGATTTAACAAAAATTTAACGCGAATTTTAACAAAATATTAACGCTTACAATTTGCCATTCGCCATTC
AGGCTGCGCAACTGTTGGGAAGGGCGATCGGTGCGGGCCTCTTCGCTATTACGCCAGCCCAAGCTACCAT
GATAAGTAAGTAATATTAAGGTACGGGAGGTACTTGGAGCGGCCGCAATAAAATATCTTTATTTTCATTA
CATCTGTGTGTTGGTTTTTTGTGTGAATCGATAGTACTAACATACGCTCTCCATCAAAACAAAACGAAAC
AAAACAAACTAGCAAAATAGGCTGTCCCCAGTGCAAGTGCAGGTGCCAGAACATTTCTCTATCGATA
Features (pLannotate 1.2.2; 12 found; start..end, strand, type, name):
    161..192     +  promoter       minP: minimal TATA-box promoter with low basal activity
    254..1906    +  CDS            luciferase: firefly luciferase; luc+; enhanced luc+ version of the luciferase gene
   1947..2068    -  polyA_signal   SV40 poly(A) signal: SV40 polyadenylation signal
   2091..2159    -  CDS            large T antigen (fragment): large T antigen from SV40 (simian virus 40)
   2175..2307    +  CDS            TcR (fragment): tetracycline efflux protein; tet; confers resistance to tetracycline
   2487..3076    -  rep_origin     ori: high-copy-number ColE1/pMB1/pBR322/pUC origin of replication
   3247..4107    -  CDS            AmpR: β-lactamase; bla; confers resistance to ampicillin, carbenicillin, and related antibiotics
   4108..4212    -  promoter       AmpR promoter: bla
   4239..4667    +  rep_origin     f1 ori (sequence partly withheld): f1 bacteriophage origin of replication; arrow indicates direction of (+) strand synthesis
   4699..4766    -  CDS            lacZα (fragment): LacZα fragment of β-galactosidase; lacZ fragment
   4825..4873    +  polyA_signal   poly(A) signal: synthetic polyadenylation signal
   4887..4978    +  misc_feature   pause site: RNA polymerase II transcriptional pause signal from the human α2 globin gene
