[The description below was written by a language model from this plasmid's Addgene catalogue record and pLannotate feature annotations shown in this document.]
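Description:
M50 Super 8x TOPFlash is a firefly luciferase reporter plasmid for β-catenin-mediated (canonical Wnt) transcriptional activation, built on the Clontech pTA-Luc backbone and intended for transfection into mammalian cells. It is propagated in E. coli as a high-copy plasmid through a ColE1/pUC-type origin and selected with ampicillin via the β-lactamase gene and its own promoter. An f1 phage origin is also present. Short annotated fragments of lacZα, a tetracycline resistance gene and SV40 large T antigen appear to be non-functional backbone remnants.

The payload is a roughly 120 bp array of TCF/LEF binding sites separated by short spacers, cloned into the MluI site upstream of a minimal TATA-box promoter (described by the depositor as the minimal TA viral promoter). This promoter has low basal activity and drives the enhanced luc+ firefly luciferase coding sequence, which is followed by an SV40 polyadenylation signal. A synthetic poly(A) signal and an RNA polymerase II transcriptional pause site from the human α2 globin gene lie upstream of the response element, where they limit read-through transcription from the backbone and keep background low. When β-catenin accumulates and partners with TCF/LEF factors bound to the array, luciferase expression rises. The depositor reports about 100-fold induction by Wnt, and up to about 1,000-fold with phosphorylation-site mutants of β-catenin, in HEK cells.

Despite the "8x" in the published name, the depositor notes that the plasmid actually carries seven TCF/LEF sites. The binding-site array itself is not annotated in either feature table. The two tables describe essentially the same circular sequence of about 4.98 kb with different start coordinates. The recommended negative control is the companion Super 8x FOPFlash plasmid (M51), which carries mutated TCF/LEF sites. The design follows the original TOPflash reporter concept.
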