Addgene plasmid #12456: M50 Super 8x TOPFlash
Purpose: Beta-catenin reporter. TCF/LEF sites upstream of a luciferase reporter.
Depositing lab: Randall Moon. Depositing organization: University of Washington. Publication: Zebrafish prickle, a modulator of noncanonical Wnt/Fz signaling, regulates gastrulation movements. Veeman MT, Slusarski DC, Kaykas A, Louie SH, Moon RT. Curr Biol. 2003 Apr 15. 13(8):680-5. 10.1016/S0960-9822(03)00240-9 PubMed 12699626.
Backbone
  Vector backbone: pTA-Luc
  Backbone manufacturer: Clontech
  Backbone size w/o insert (bp): 4871
  Vector type: Luciferase
Growth in bacteria
  Bacterial resistance: Ampicillin, 100 μg/mL
  Growth temperature: 37°C
  Growth strain: DH5alpha
  Copy number: High Copy
Gene/Insert
  Gene/Insert name: TCF/LEF binding sites (alt name: beta catenin reporter)
  Insert size (bp): 120
  Entrez Gene: Ctnnb1 (a.k.a. Bfc, Catnb, Mesc)
  Cloning method: Restriction Enzyme; 5′ cloning site MluI (unknown if destroyed); 3′ cloning site MluI (unknown if destroyed)
  Sequencing primers: 5′ RVPrimer3; 3′ LucNRev
Resource information
  A portion of this plasmid was derived from a plasmid made by: The idea for the construct is from Hans Clevers lab, who designed the original TOPflash.
Terms and licenses: Academic/Nonprofit Terms; Industry Terms: Not Available to Industry
Depositor comments: This is a luciferase reporter of beta-catenin-mediated transcriptional activation. In HEK cells, maximal activation of this reporter is ~100-fold (activation by Wnt) up to ~1,000-fold (activation by phosphorylation mutants of beta-catenin). The appropriate control plasmid is clone M51, Super8XFOPflash, which has mutant TCF/LEF binding sites. This construct was made by Ajamete Kaykas in the Moon lab. The backbone is the pTA-Luc vector of Clontech, which provides a minimal TA viral promoter driving expression of the firefly luciferase gene (see company publications for details). 7 TCF/LEF binding sites were cloned into the Mlu1 site of this vector (7 copies of: AGATCAAAGGgggta, with TCF/LEF binding site in CAP letters, and a spacer in lower case, separating each copy of the TCF/LEF site). Note: This plasmid was published as M50 Super 8x TOPFlash, but the plasmid actually contains 7 TCF/LEF sites.
How to cite: M50 Super 8x TOPFlash was a gift from Randall Moon (Addgene plasmid # 12456 ; http://n2t.net/addgene:12456 ; RRID:Addgene_12456)
