>Addgene plasmid #12456 | M50 Super 8x TOPFlash | addgene partial sequence | sequence record 124000 | Luc-F 5'-CAGTCAAGTAACAACCGCGA-3'
GTGTTTGTGGACGAAGTACCGAAAGGTCTTACCGGAAAACTCGACGCAAGAAAAATCAGAGAGATCCTCA
TAAAGGCCAAGAAGGGCGGAAAGATCGCCGTGTAATTCTAGAGTCGGGGCGGCCGGCCGCTTCGAGCAGA
CATGATAAGATACATTGATGAGTTTGGACAAACCACAACTAGAATGCAGTGAAAAAAATGCTTTATTTGT
GAAATTTGTGATGCTATTGCTTTATTTGTAACCATTATAAGCTGCAATAAACAAGTTAACAACAACAATT
GCATTCATTTTATGTTTCAGGTTCAGGGGGAGGTGTGGGAGGTTTTTTAAAGCAAGTAAAACCTCTACAA
ATGTGGTAAAATCGATAAGGATCCGTCGACCGATGCCCTTGAGAGCCTTCAACCCAGTCAGCTCCTTCCG
GTGGGCGCGGGGCATGACTATCGTCGCCGCACTTATGACTGTCTTCTTTATCATGCAACTCGTAGGACAG
GTGCCGGCAGCGCTCTTCCGCTTCCTCGCTCACTGACTCGCTGCGCTCGGTCGTTCGGCTGCGGCGAGCG
GTATCAGCTCACTCAAAGGCGGTAATACGGTTATCCACAGAATCAGGGGATAACGCAGGAAAGAACATGT
GAGCAAAAGGCCAGCAAAAGGCCAGGAACCGTAAAAAGGCCGCGTTGCTGGCGTTTTTCCATAGGCTCCG
CCCCCCTGACGAGCATCACAAAAATCGACGCTCAAGTCAGAGGTGGCGAAACCCGACAGGACTATAAAGA
TACCAGGCGTTTCCCCCTGGAAGCTCCCTCGTGCGCTCTCCTGTTCCGACCCTGCCGCTTACCGGATACC
TGTCCGCCTTTTCTCCCTTCGGGAAGCGTGGCGCTTTCTCATAGCTCACGCTGTAGGTAT
