>Addgene plasmid #12456 | M50 Super 8x TOPFlash | addgene partial sequence | sequence record 160107 | RVPrimer3 5'-CTAGCAAAATAGGCTGTCCC-3'
TTTCTCTATCGATAGGTACCGAGCTCTTACGCGAGATCAAAGGGGGTAAGATCAAAGGGGGTAAGATCAA
AGGGGCGCGAGATCAAAGGGGGTAAGATCAAAGGGGGTAAGATCAAAGGGGGTAAGATCAAAGGGGCGCG
CCCGCGTGCTAGCCCGGGCTCGAGATCTAGACTCTAGAGGGTATATAATGGAAGCTCGAATTCCAGCTTG
GCATTCCGGTACTGTTGGTAAAAAGCTTGGCATTCCGGTACTGTTGGTAAAGCCACCATGGAAGACGCCA
AAAACATAAAGAAAGGCCCGGCGCCATTCTATCCGCTGGAAGATGGAACCGCTGGAGAGCAACTGCATAA
GGCTATGAAGAGATACGCCCTGGTTCCTGGAACAATTGCTTTTACAGATGCACATATCGAGGTGGACATC
ACTTACGCTGAGTACTTCGAAATGTCCGTTCGGTTGGCAGAAGCTATGAAACGATATGGGCTGAATACAA
ATCACAGAATCGTCGTATGCAGTGAAAACTCTCTTCAATTCTTTATGCCGGTGTTGGGCGCGTTATTTAT
CGGAGTTGCAGTTGCGCCCGCGAACGACATTTATAATGAACGTGAATTGCTCAACAGTATGGGCATTTCG
CAGCCTACCGTGGTGTTCGTTTCCAAAAAGGGGTTGCAAAAAATTTTGAACGTGCAAAAAAAGCTCCCAA
TCATCCAAAAAATTATTATCATGGATTCTAAAACGGATTACCAGGGATTTCAGTCGATGTACACGTTCGT
CACATCTCATCTACCTCCCGGTTTTAATGAATACGATTTTGTGCCAGAGTCCTTCGATAGGGACAAGACA
ATTGCACTGATCATGAACTCCTCTGGATCTACTGGTCTGCCTAAAGGTGTCGCTCTGCCTCATAGAACTG
CCTGCGTGAGATTCTCGCATGCCAGAGATCCTATT
